Addgene plasmid #174710: 3xEGFP-mMeikin (E156R, R159E)
Purpose: Mammalian expression of mouse Meikin with Separase-resistant mutations
Depositing lab: Iain Cheeseman. Depositing organization: Whitehead Institute for Biomedical Research. Publication: Separase cleaves the kinetochore protein Meikin at the meiosis I/II transition. Maier NK, Ma J, Lampson MA, Cheeseman IM. Dev Cell. 2021 Aug 9;56(15):2192-2206.e8. doi: 10.1016/j.devcel.2021.06.019. Epub 2021 Jul 30. PubMed 34331869.
Backbone
  Vector backbone: pCS2+
  Vector type: Mammalian Expression
Growth in bacteria
  Bacterial resistance: Ampicillin, 100 μg/mL
  Growth temperature: 37°C
  Growth strain: DH5alpha
  Copy number: High Copy
Gene/Insert
  Gene/Insert name: Meikin
  Species: M. musculus (mouse)
  Mutation: E156R, R159E
  Entrez Gene: Meikin (a.k.a. 4930404A10Rik)
  Tag / fusion protein: 3xEGFP (N terminal on insert)
  Cloning method: Restriction Enzyme; 5′ cloning site Unknown (unknown if destroyed); 3′ cloning site Unknown (unknown if destroyed)
Terms and licenses: Academic/Nonprofit Terms; Industry Terms: Not Available to Industry
Depositor comments: pNM606, compatible with in vitro transcription from SP6 promoter . Please visit https://doi.org/10.1101/2020.11.29.402537 for bioRxiv preprint
How to cite: 3xEGFP-mMeikin (E156R, R159E) was a gift from Iain Cheeseman (Addgene plasmid # 174710 ; http://n2t.net/addgene:174710 ; RRID:Addgene_174710)
