[The description below was written by a language model from this plasmid's Addgene catalogue record and pLannotate feature annotations shown in this document.]
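Description:
3xEGFP-mMeikin (E156R, R159E) is a mammalian expression plasmid of about 7.7 kb built on the pCS2+ backbone. It encodes mouse Meikin, a meiosis-specific kinetochore regulator, fused at its N terminus to three tandem copies of EGFP. It is maintained in E. coli through a high-copy ColE1/pUC-type origin and selected with ampicillin via the β-lactamase gene. An f1 phage origin and remnants of the lac promoter/operator and lacZα region are also present as backbone carry-over.

Expression in mammalian cells is driven by the simian cytomegalovirus IE94 enhancer/promoter, which sits at the end of the circular map and reads across the origin into the coding region. An SP6 promoter lies just upstream of the open reading frame, so the same plasmid can serve as a template for in vitro transcription of mRNA, as the depositor notes. The three EGFP units are followed by a short linker region that the annotation identifies as a multiple-cloning-site fragment, a small piece of a TEV-cleavage-type tag and an S-Tag, and then by the Meikin coding sequence. An SV40 polyadenylation signal follows the insert, flanked by T7 and T3 promoters oriented back toward it.

The insert carries the substitutions E156R and R159E, which the record describes as making Meikin resistant to Separase. The construct comes from work showing that Separase cleaves Meikin at the meiosis I to meiosis II transition. It therefore provides a brightly fluorescent, non-cleavable Meikin for following the protein's localisation and for testing the consequences of blocking its cleavage. The cloning sites used are not recorded.
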