Features (pLannotate 1.2.2; 21 found; start..end, strand, type, name):
     35..53      +  promoter       SP6 promoter: promoter for bacteriophage SP6 RNA polymerase
     88..804     +  CDS            EGFP: the original enhanced GFP (Yang et al., 1996) mammalian codon-optimized
    811..1527    +  CDS            EGFP: EGFP is a basic (constitutively fluorescent) green fluorescent protein published in 1996, derived from Aequorea victoria. It is reported to be a rapidly-maturing weak dimer with moderate acid sensitivity.
   1534..2250    +  CDS            EGFP: EGFP is a basic (constitutively fluorescent) green fluorescent protein published in 1996, derived from Aequorea victoria. It is reported to be a rapidly-maturing weak dimer with moderate acid sensitivity.
   2277..2295    +  misc_feature   MCS (fragment): pBluescript multiple cloning site
   2296..2315    +  CDS            capTEV™ (fragment): composite tag for in vivo biotinylation, TEV protease cleavage, and 6xHis tagging
   2329..2373    +  CDS            S-Tag: affinity and epitope tag derived from pancreatic ribonuclease A
   2398..3699    +  CDS            Meikin: MEIKN_MOUSE - Experimental evidence at protein level: Swiss-Prot protein existence level 1. Key regulator of kinetochore function during meiosis I: required both for mono-orientation of kinetochores on sister chromosomes and protection of centromeric cohesin from separase- mediated cleavage. Acts by facilitating kinetochore mono-orientation during meiosis I, when kinetochores on sister chromosomes face the same direction and are thus captured and pulled by spindle fibers from the same pole. Also required to prevent cleavage of cohesin at centromeres during meiosis I, possibly by acting as a re
   3740..3758    -  promoter       T7 promoter: promoter for bacteriophage T7 RNA polymerase
   3763..3897    -  polyA_signal   SV40 poly(A) signal: SV40 polyadenylation signal
   4010..4028    -  promoter       T3 promoter: promoter for bacteriophage T3 RNA polymerase
   4073..4089    -  protein_bind   lac operator: The lac repressor binds to the lac operator to inhibit transcription in E. coli. This inhibition can be relieved by adding lactose or isopropyl-β-D-thiogalactopyranoside (IPTG). lac repressor encoded by lacI
   4097..4127    -  promoter       lac promoter: promoter for the E. coli lac operon
   4142..4163    -  protein_bind   CAP binding site: CAP binding activates transcription in the presence of cAMP. E. coli catabolite activator protein
   4176..4268    -  CDS            lacI (fragment): lac repressor; lacI; The lac repressor binds to the lac operator to inhibit transcription in E. coli. This inhibition can be relieved by adding lactose or isopropyl-β-D-thiogalactopyranoside (IPTG).
   4451..5039    -  rep_origin     ori: high-copy-number ColE1/pMB1/pBR322/pUC origin of replication
   5209..6069    -  CDS            AmpR: β-lactamase; bla; confers resistance to ampicillin, carbenicillin, and related antibiotics
   6070..6174    -  promoter       AmpR promoter: bla
   6227..6655    -  rep_origin     f1 ori (sequence partly withheld): f1 bacteriophage origin of replication; arrow indicates direction of (+) strand synthesis
   6660..6726    -  CDS            lacZα (fragment): LacZα fragment of β-galactosidase; lacZ fragment
   6733..7710    +  promoter       CMV IE94 promoter: enhancer/promoter region of simian cytomegalovirus major immediate early transcription unit IE94
>Addgene plasmid #174710 | 3xEGFP-mMeikin (E156R, R159E) | addgene full sequence | sequence record 343362 | Addgene NGS Result
CGCCATTCTGCCTGGGGACGTCGGAGCAAGCTTGATTTAGGTGACACTATAGAATACAAGCTACTTGTTC
TTTTTGCAGGATCCACCATGGTGAGCAAGGGCGAGGAGCTGTTCACCGGGGTGGTGCCCATCCTGGTCGA
GCTGGACGGCGACGTAAACGGCCACAAGTTCAGCGTGTCCGGCGAGGGCGAGGGCGATGCCACCTACGGC
AAGCTGACCCTGAAGTTCATCTGCACCACCGGCAAGCTGCCCGTGCCCTGGCCCACCCTCGTGACCGCCC
TGACCTACGGCGTGCAGTGCTTCAGCCGCTACCCCGACCACATGAAGCAGCACGACTTCTTCAAGTCCGC
CATGCCCGAAGGCTACGTCCAGGAGCGCACCATCTTCTTCAAGGACGACGGCAACTACAAGACCCGCGCC
GAGGTGAAGTTCGAGGGCGACACCCTGGTGAACCGCATCGAGCTGAAGGGCATCGACTTCAAGGAGGACG
GCAACATCCTGGGGCACAAGCTGGAGTACAACTACAACAGCCACAACGTCTATATCATGGCCGACAAGCA
GAAGAACGGCATCAAGGTGAACTTCAAGATCCGCCACAACATCGAGGACGGCAGCGTGCAGCTCGCCGAC
CACTACCAGCAGAACACCCCCATCGGCGACGGCCCCGTGCTGCTGCCCGACAACCACTACCTGAGCACCC
AGTCCGCCCTGAGCAAAGACCCCAACGAGAAGCGCGATCACATGGCCCTGCTGGAGTTCGTGACCGCCGC
CGGGATCACTCTCGGCATGGACGAGCTGTACAAGACGCGTATGGTGAGCAAGGGCGAGGAGCTGTTCACC
GGGGTGGTGCCCATCCTGGTCGAGCTGGACGGCGACGTAAACGGCCACAAGTTCAGCGTGTCCGGCGAGG
GCGAGGGCGATGCCACCTACGGCAAGCTGACCCTGAAGTTCATCTGCACCACCGGCAAGCTGCCCGTGCC
CTGGCCCACCCTCGTGACCACCCTGACCTACGGCGTGCAGTGCTTCAGCCGCTACCCCGACCACATGAAG
CAGCACGACTTCTTCAAGTCCGCCATGCCCGAAGGCTACGTCCAGGAGCGCACCATCTTCTTCAAGGACG
ACGGCAACTACAAGACCCGCGCCGAGGTGAAGTTCGAGGGCGACACCCTGGTGAACCGCATCGAGCTGAA
GGGCATCGACTTCAAGGAGGACGGCAACATCCTGGGGCACAAGCTGGAGTACAACTACAACAGCCACAAC
GTCTATATCATGGCCGACAAGCAGAAGAACGGCATCAAGGTGAACTTCAAGATCCGCCACAACATCGAGG
ACGGCAGCGTGCAGCTCGCCGACCACTACCAGCAGAACACCCCCATCGGCGACGGCCCCGTGCTGCTGCC
CGACAACCACTACCTGAGCACCCAGTCCGCCCTGAGCAAAGACCCCAACGAGAAGCGCGATCACATGGTC
CTGCTGGAGTTCGTGACCGCCGCCGGGATCACTCTCGGCATGGACGAGCTGTACAAGCCCGGGATGGTGA
GCAAGGGCGAGGAGCTGTTCACCGGGGTGGTGCCCATCCTGGTCGAGCTGGACGGCGACGTAAACGGCCA
CAAGTTCAGCGTGTCCGGCGAGGGCGAGGGCGATGCCACCTACGGCAAGCTGACCCTGAAGTTCATCTGC
ACCACCGGCAAGCTGCCCGTGCCCTGGCCCACCCTCGTGACCACCCTGACCTACGGCGTGCAGTGCTTCA
GCCGCTACCCCGACCACATGAAGCAGCACGACTTCTTCAAGTCCGCCATGCCCGAAGGCTACGTCCAGGA
GCGCACCATCTTCTTCAAGGACGACGGCAACTACAAGACCCGCGCCGAGGTGAAGTTCGAGGGCGACACC
CTGGTGAACCGCATCGAGCTGAAGGGCATCGACTTCAAGGAGGACGGCAACATCCTGGGGCACAAGCTGG
AGTACAACTACAACAGCCACAACGTCTATATCATGGCCGACAAGCAGAAGAACGGCATCAAGGTGAACTT
CAAGATCCGCCACAACATCGAGGACGGCAGCGTGCAGCTCGCCGACCACTACCAGCAGAACACCCCCATC
GGCGACGGCCCCGTGCTGCTGCCCGACAACCACTACCTGAGCACCCAGTCCGCCCTGAGCAAAGACCCCA
ACGAGAAGCGCGATCACATGGTCCTGCTGGAGTTCGTGACCGCCGCCGGGATCACTCTCGGCATGGACGA
GCTGTACAAGTCCGGAGGGGATCGGTGGAGCTCCACCGGTGGCGGCCGCTCTAGAGAGAATCTTTATTTT
CAGGGCGCCGCCAAATTCAAAGAAACCGCTGCTGCTAAATTCGAACGCCAGCACATGGACAGCGGAGGTG
GAGGTACTAGTCTCGAGATGGATAAGATCTGGCACATGGGACCCAGGGGCGACTACACCAGAAAAAAAAG
GGCCGGCGAGAGGCTGAACCTGACCCCTAAACCCGACCTGGCCCTGCCTGGAAGAACCGAAGCCCTGCCC
GGCCTCAAGGGAAAGGGCAAGGAGCAAGGCCTGAGGAAGATTACAGAGAAGAAGGAGCTCAGCAGGCTGA
CCGGCAGCAGCTCCCAGAGACCTTCCCTGCTCAGCGTGACCGGAGGCGAGCACCTGCAGGAGAACAGCCC
CGGACAGGAGACCCCCGAGGAAAAGACCCCCCCCTGCGAGACCGTCACCGATACCTTCGAGATGGACTCC
CTGCTGTCCTCCACCGAGCTGGTGAGCGGACCCGCTGAGCAGGATGACTTCTCCTCCTGCCTGCCCAGCT
GTAGCAACGCCGAGCTGCATACAGAATCCACAGATGAGAGGGGCAGCAGCTTCCCCAGCCCCAGGCTGTT
CGAGGGCAGCGACTGCCTGGACTGGGAGCATCCCAAGTTAGAAGACTACATGTTCTACAAAAATTCTACC
CTGCTCGATACCTCCAAAGCCGTGGTCATCGAGAAGGCCCCCCAATTCGCCAATCTGAGCGCCGTCCTCT
CCAGCTCCAGCAAGAACTACGAGAAGAGACACAGAAAGATTGGCATGACACTGGCCGCCCAGCACCTGAG
CCCTGAGCCTAAGTACGCTAGCAACCTGGCCTCCGTCGTGGATAACGCCGCCAGCGAAGTGGTCTTCGCC
GAGAAGACAGGCCCCCCCACCACCGAGAAGACCCAGAAAAAGCCCGAGAATGAGTCCGAGGACAGCGGCC
CTCTGGTGCAGACCAAGCTCTCCAGCGGCCATCCCGACAACAAGGCCCTGTGTAGCCCTCTGTCCTCCGC
CCTGGAGTCCACCGCTGTGAGATACACCCTGCTGCCCCAGCCCCTCGAACCTGTGCTGAAGAAGGGCTGC
ATCCTGCCCGACAAGCAGAGCAAGGCTCTGCTGACATCCACACCCTCCTCCGATATCGCCGAGTTCGTGA
TCGACCTCTCCCCTGTCCAGAACGTGAGCTTTGAGGAGCTGTTCCCCAACGTCAGCAACTATGTGAACAG
CAGCGAAGTCGTGCCCGTGAGCAGCCTCCAAGAGAGCAGCTCCAATGAGTTCAGCCCCAACACCAGCGAA
ATCTGCTGCATCATCAGGAGCAGCCCCGGCACAAGGCAGATGAGGAGAAAGGACCCCGCTGTGAAGAACA
GATGCTCCCCCCCTAAGGACGTGCCTCTGGATATTATCATGAAGACCAACGGAAGAACATAAGAATTCCT
TAAGGCTAGCCCTAGGACGCGTCCCGGGCCCTATAGTGAGTCGTATTACGTAGATCCAGACATGATAAGA
TACATTGATGAGTTTGGACAAACCACAACTAGAATGCAGTGAAAAAAATGCTTTATTTGTGAAATTTGTG
ATGCTATTGCTTTATTTGTAACCATTATAAGCTGCAATAAACAAGTTAACAACAACAATTGCATTCATTT
TATGTTTCAGGTTCAGGGGGAGGTGTGGGAGGTTTTTTAATTCGCGGCCGCGGCGCCAATGCATTGGGCC
CGGTACCCAGCTTTTGTTCCCTTTAGTGAGGGTTAATTGCGCGCTTGGCGTAATCATGGTCATAGCTGTT
TCCTGTGTGAAATTGTTATCCGCTCACAATTCCACACAACATACGAGCCGGGAGCATAAAGTGTAAAGCC
TGGGGTGCCTAATGAGTGAGCTAACTCACATTAATTGCGTTGCGCTCACTGCCCGCTTTCCAGTCGGGAA
ACCTGTCGTGCCAGCTGCATTAATGAATCGGCCAACGCGCGGGGAGAGGCGGTTTGCGTATTGGGCGCTC
TTCCGCTTCCTCGCTCACTGACTCGCTGCGCTCGGTCGTTCGGCTGCGGCGAGCGGTATCAGCTCACTCA
AAGACGGTAATACGGTTATCCACAGAATCAGGGGATAACGCAGGAAAGAACATGTGAGCAAAAGGCCAGC
AAAAGGCCAGGAACCGTAAAAAGGCCGCGTTGCTGGCGTTTTTCCATAGGCTCCGCCCCCCTGACGAGCA
TCACAAAAATCGACGCTCAAGTCAGAGGTGGCGAAACCCGACAGGACTATAAAGATACCAGGCGTTTCCC
CCTGGAAGCTCCCTCGTGCGCTCTCCTGTTCCGACCCTGCCGCTTACCGGATACCTGTCCGCCTTTCTCC
CTTCGGGAAGCGTGGCGCTTTCTCATAGCTCACGCTGTAGGTATCTCAGTTCGGTGTAGGTCGTTCGCTC
CAAGCTGGGCTGTGTGCACGAACCCCCCGTTCAGCCCGACCGCTGCGCCTTATCCGGTAACTATCGTCTT
GAGTCCAACCCGGTAAGACACGACTTATCGCCACTGGCAGCAGCCACTGGTAACAGGATTAGCAGAGCGA
GGTATGTAGGCGGTGCTACAGAGTTCTTGAAGTGGTGGCCTAACTACGGCTACACTAGAAGAACAGTATT
TGGTATCTGCGCTCTGCTGAAGCCAGTTACCTTCGGAAAAAGAGTTGGTAGCTCTTGATCCGGCAAACAA
ACCACCGCTGGTAGCGGTGGTTTTTTTGTTTGCAAGCAGCAGATTACGCGCAGAAAAAAAGGATCTCAAG
AAGATCCTTTGATCTTTTCTACGGGGTCTGACGCTCAGTGGAACGAAAACTCACGTTAAGGGATTTTGGT
CATGAGATTATCAAAAGGATCTTCACCTAGATCCTTTTAAATTAAAAATGAAGTTTTAAATCAATCTAAA
GTATATATGAGTAAACTTGGTCTGACAGTTACCAATGCTTAATCAGTGAGGCACCTATCTCAGCGATCTG
TCTATTTCGTTCATCCATAGTTGCCTGACTCCCCGTCGTGTAGATAACTACGATACGGGAGGGCTTACCA
TCTGGCCCCAGTGCTGCAATGATACCGCGAGACCCACGCTCACCGGCTCCAGATTTATCAGCAATAAACC
AGCCAGCCGGAAGGGCCGAGCGCAGAAGTGGTCCTGCAACTTTATCCGCCTCCATCCAGTCTATTAATTG
TTGCCGGGAAGCTAGAGTAAGTAGTTCGCCAGTTAATAGTTTGCGCAACGTTGTTGCCATTGCTACAGGC
ATCGTGGTGTCACGCTCGTCGTTTGGTATGGCTTCATTCAGCTCCGGTTCCCAACGATCAAGGCGAGTTA
CATGATCCCCCATGTTGTGCAAAAAAGCGGTTAGCTCCTTCGGTCCTCCGATCGTTGTCAGAAGTAAGTT
GGCCGCAGTGTTATCACTCATGGTTATGGCAGCACTGCATAATTCTCTTACTGTCATGCCATCCGTAAGA
TGCTTTTCTGTGACTGGTGAGTACTCAACCAAGTCATTCTGAGAATAGTGTATGCGGCGACCGAGTTGCT
CTTGCCCGGCGTCAATACGGGATAATACCGCGCCACATAGCAGAACTTTAAAAGTGCTCATCATTGGAAA
ACGTTCTTCGGGGCGAAAACTCTCAAGGATCTTACCGCTGTTGAGATCCAGTTCGATGTAACCCACTCGT
GCACCCAACTGATCTTCAGCATCTTTTACTTTCACCAGCGTTTCTGGGTGAGCAAAAACAGGAAGGCAAA
ATGCCGCAAAAAAGGGAATAAGGGCGACACGGAAATGTTGAATACTCATACTCTTCCTTTTTCAATATTA
TTGAAGCATTTATCAGGGTTATTGTCTCATGAGCGGATACATATTTGAATGTATTTAGAAAAATAAACAA
ATAGGGGTTCCGCGCACATTTCCCCGAAAAGTGCCACCTAAATTGTAAGCGTTAATATTTTGTTAAAATT
CGCGTTAAATTTTTGTTAAATCAGCTCATTTTTTAACCAATAGGCCGAAATCGGCAAAATCCCTTATAAA
TCAAAAGAATAGACCGAGATAGGGT
[37 nt withheld, positions 6326-6362]
AAAGAACGTGGACTCCAACGTCAAAGG
[49 nt withheld, positions 6390-6438]
T
[91 nt withheld, positions 6440-6530]
G
[124 nt withheld, positions 6532-6655]
CCCATTCGCCATTCAGGCTGCGCAACTGTTGGGAAGGGCGATCGGTGCGGGCCTCTTCGCTATTACGCCA
GTCGACCGCCAATTCAATATGGCGTATATGGACTCATGCCAATTCAATATGGTGGATCTGGACCTGTGCC
AATTCAATATGGCGTATATGGACTCGTGCCAATTCAATATGGTGGATCTGGACCCCAGCCAATTCAATAT
GGCGGACTTGGCACCATGCCAATTCAATATGGCGGACCTGGCACTGTGCCAACTGGGGAGGGGTCTACTT
GGCACGGTGCCAAGTTTGAGGAGGGGTCTTGGCCCTGTGCCAAGTCCGCCATATTGAATTGGCATGGTGC
CAATAATGGCGGCCATATTGGCTATATGCCAGGATCAATATATAGGCAATATCCAATATGGCCCTATGCC
AATATGGCTATTGGCCAGGTTCAATACTATGTATTGGCCCTATGCCATATAGTATTCCATATATGGGTTT
TCCTATTGACGTAGATAGCCCCTCCCAATGGGCGGTCCCATATACCATATATGGGGCTTCCTAATACCGC
CCATAGCCACTCCCCCATTGACGTCAATGGTCTCTATATATGGTCTTTCCTATTGACGTCATATGGGCGG
TCCTATTGACGTATATGGCGCCTCCCCCATTGACGTCAATTACGGTAAATGGCCCGCCTGGCTCAATGCC
CATTGACGTCAATAGGACCACCCACCATTGACGTCAATGGGATGGCTCATTGCCCATTCATATCCGTTCT
CACGCCCCCTATTGACGTCAATGACGGTAAATGGCCCACTTGGCAGTACATCAATATCTATTAATAGTAA
CTTGGCAAGTACATTACTATTGGAAGTACGCCAGGGTACATTGGCAGTACTCCCATTGACGTCAATGGCG
GTAAATGGCCCGCGATGGCTGCCAAGTACATCCCCATTGACGTCAATGGGGAGGGGCAATGACGCAAATG
GGCGTTCCATTGACGTAAATGGGCGGTAGGCGTGCCTAATGGGAGGTCTATATAAGCAATGCTCGTTTAG
GGAAC
